Addgene plasmid #221918: pHR-IDR1-mCh-Cry2WT-NLS
Purpose: Expression of CBP IDR1 fragment fused to optogenetic protein mCh-Cry2WT
Depositing lab: Daniel Bose. Depositing organization: University of Sheffield. Publication: CBP-IDRs regulate acetylation and gene expression. Gelder KL, Carruthers NA, Gilbert G, Harrison LJ, Evans BV, Evans TI, Ball SS, Dunning M, Craggs TD, Twelvetrees AE, Bose DA. Cell Rep. 2026 Mar 12;45(3):117109. doi: 10.1016/j.celrep.2026.117109. PubMed 41824454.
Backbone
  Vector backbone: pHr-mCh-Cry2WT
  Backbone manufacturer: Addgene
  Backbone size w/o insert (bp): 11303
  Vector type: Mammalian Expression, Lentiviral
Growth in bacteria
  Bacterial resistance: Ampicillin, 100 μg/mL
  Growth temperature: 37°C
  Growth strain: NEB Stable
  Copy number: High Copy
Gene/Insert
  Gene/Insert name: CBP IDR1 (aa 72-175) (alt name: CREB binding protein)
  Species: H. sapiens (human)
  Insert size (bp): 312
  Mutation: insertion of the IDR1 region (aa 72 - 175); insertion of SV40 NLS
  Entrez Gene: CREBBP (a.k.a. CBP, KAT3A, MKHK1, RSTS, RSTS1)
  Tag / fusion protein: mCherry (C terminal on insert)
  Cloning method: Gibson Cloning
Terms and licenses: Academic/Nonprofit Terms; Industry Terms: Not Available to Industry
How to cite: pHR-IDR1-mCh-Cry2WT-NLS was a gift from Daniel Bose (Addgene plasmid # 221918 ; http://n2t.net/addgene:221918 ; RRID:Addgene_221918)
