[The description below was written by a language model from this plasmid's Addgene catalogue record and pLannotate feature annotations shown in this document.]
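Description:
pHR-IDR1-mCh-Cry2WT-NLS is an HIV-1-derived lentiviral transfer plasmid for mammalian expression, built by Gibson cloning into the pHR-mCh-Cry2WT backbone. It is maintained in E. coli through a high-copy ColE1/pUC-type origin and selected with ampicillin via the AmpR (β-lactamase) gene. The viral portion contains a truncated 5' LTR, the Ψ packaging signal with a partial gag sequence, the Rev response element, the cPPT/CTS, and a self-inactivating ΔU3 3' LTR. These elements allow the genome to be packaged when helper functions are supplied in trans and integrated into target cells without reconstituting an active viral promoter. The plasmid backbone also carries remnants of older vector elements, including an SV40 promoter followed by gpt fragments and SV40 small t intron and poly(A) sequences, plus fragments of TcR, rop and lacI.

The expression cassette is driven by the SFFV LTR promoter and is followed by a WPRE, which enhances transcript stability and expression. According to the catalogue record, the insert is a 312 bp fragment encoding human CREB binding protein (CREBBP/CBP) intrinsically disordered region 1, residues 72–175. The automated feature table does not annotate it, but the unannotated interval between the promoter and mCherry is consistent with its position. IDR1 is fused at its C-terminus to mCherry, then to the photolyase homology region of Arabidopsis cryptochrome 2 (wild type), and finally to an added SV40 nuclear localization signal. Cry2 oligomerises on blue-light exposure, so this arrangement lets the nuclear-targeted IDR fusion be clustered by light and tracked by red fluorescence. The record states the purpose only as expression of the CBP IDR1 fragment fused to the optogenetic mCh-Cry2WT module. The associated study concerns how CBP IDRs regulate acetylation and gene expression.
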