Features (pLannotate 1.2.2; 35 found; start..end, strand, type, name):
     43..160     +  misc_feature   cPPT/CTS: central polypurine tract and central termination sequence of HIV-1
    197..229     -  misc_feature   MCS (fragment): pBluescript multiple cloning site
    313..720     +  promoter       SFFV promoter: spleen focus-forming virus long terminal repeat (LTR) promoter
   1102..1809    +  CDS            mCherry: mCherry is a basic (constitutively fluorescent) red fluorescent protein published in 2004, derived from Discosoma sp.. It is reported to be a very rapidly-maturing monomer with low acid sensitivity.
   1822..3315    +  CDS            CRY2PHR: N-terminal photolyase homology region of Arabidopsis thaliana cryptochrome 2 binds to CIB1 upon exposure to blue light (Kennedy et al., 2010)
   3412..3432    +  CDS            SV40 NLS: nuclear localization signal of SV40 (simian virus 40) large T antigen
   3448..3478    +  misc_feature   MCS (fragment): pUC18/19 multiple cloning site
   3479..3497    +  misc_feature   MCS (fragment): pBluescript multiple cloning site
   3497..4085    +  misc_feature   WPRE: woodchuck hepatitis virus posttranscriptional regulatory element
   4086..4108    +  misc_feature   MCS (fragment): pBluescript multiple cloning site
   4125..4193    +  CDS            nef (fragment): NEF_HV1Z2 - Experimental evidence at protein level: Swiss-Prot protein existence level 1. Extracellular Nef protein targets CD4(+) T-lymphocytes for apoptosis by interacting with CXCR4 surface receptors. From Human immunodeficiency virus type 1 group M subtype D (isolate Z2/CDC-Z34) (HIV-1).
   4195..4428    +  LTR            3' LTR (ΔU3): self-inactivating 3' long terminal repeat (LTR) from HIV-1
   4453..4471    -  promoter       SP6 promoter: promoter for bacteriophage SP6 RNA polymerase
   4699..4978    +  CDS            TcR (fragment): tetracycline efflux protein; tet; confers resistance to tetracycline
   4979..5027    -  misc_feature   bom (fragment): basis of mobility region from pBR322
   5129..5164    -  CDS            rop (fragment): Rop protein, which maintains plasmids at low copy number; rop
   5259..5363    +  promoter       AmpR promoter: bla
   5364..6224    +  CDS            AmpR: β-lactamase; bla; confers resistance to ampicillin, carbenicillin, and related antibiotics
   6395..6983    +  rep_origin     ori: high-copy-number ColE1/pMB1/pBR322/pUC origin of replication
   7166..7222    +  CDS            lacI (fragment): lac repressor; lacI; The lac repressor binds to the lac operator to inhibit transcription in E. coli. This inhibition can be relieved by adding lactose or isopropyl-β-D-thiogalactopyranoside (IPTG).
   7229..7558    +  promoter       SV40 promoter: SV40 enhancer and early promoter
   7758..7877    +  CDS            gpt (fragment): XGPT_ECOLI - Also known as gpp, gxu. Experimental evidence at protein level: Swiss-Prot protein existence level 1. Purine salvage pathway enzyme that catalyzes the transfer of the ribosyl-5-phosphate group from 5-phospho-alpha-D-ribose 1- diphosphate (PRPP) to the N9 position of the 6-oxopurines guanine and xanthine to form the corresponding ribonucleotides GMP (guanosine 5'- monophosphate) and XMP (xanthosine 5'-monophosphate), with the release of PPi. To a lesser extent, also acts on hypoxanthine (PubMed:9100006, PubMed:3886014). Does not ribophosphorylate adenine (PubMed:3886014). From Esch
   7877..8212    +  CDS            gpt (fragment): XGPT_ECOLI - Also known as gpp, gxu. Experimental evidence at protein level: Swiss-Prot protein existence level 1. Purine salvage pathway enzyme that catalyzes the transfer of the ribosyl-5-phosphate group from 5-phospho-alpha-D-ribose 1- diphosphate (PRPP) to the N9 position of the 6-oxopurines guanine and xanthine to form the corresponding ribonucleotides GMP (guanosine 5'- monophosphate) and XMP (xanthosine 5'-monophosphate), with the release of PPi. To a lesser extent, also acts on hypoxanthine (PubMed:9100006, PubMed:3886014). Does not ribophosphorylate adenine (PubMed:3886014). From Esch
   8307..8612    +  CDS            frsA (fragment): FRSA_ECOLI - Also known as yafA. Experimental evidence at protein level: Swiss-Prot protein existence level 1. Catalyzes the hydrolysis of esters (PubMed:15808744). Displays esterase activity toward pNP-butyrate (PubMed:15808744). May stimulate mixed-acid fermentation by acting as a fermentation/respiration switch that down-regulates respiration and up- regulates fermentation rates (PubMed:15169777). From Escherichia coli (strain K12).
   8616..8690    +  CDS            small t antigen (fragment): SV40 (simian virus 40) small t antigen
   8692..8757    +  intron         small t intron: SV40 (simian virus 40) small t antigen intron
   8887..8907    +  CDS            SV40 NLS: nuclear localization signal of SV40 (simian virus 40) large T antigen
   9226..9309    +  CDS            large T antigen (fragment): large T antigen from SV40 (simian virus 40)
   9332..9466    +  polyA_signal   SV40 poly(A) signal: SV40 polyadenylation signal
   9633..9962    +  CDS            nef (fragment): NEF_HV1BR - Experimental evidence at protein level: Swiss-Prot protein existence level 1. Extracellular Nef protein targets CD4(+) T-lymphocytes for apoptosis by interacting with CXCR4 surface receptors (PubMed:14990729). From Human immunodeficiency virus type 1 group M subtype B (isolate BRU/LAI) (HIV-1).
  10010..10267   +  LTR            5' LTR (truncated): truncated 5' long terminal repeat (LTR) from HIV-1
  10314..10439   +  misc_feature   HIV-1 Ψ: packaging signal of human immunodeficiency virus type 1
  10423..10761   +  CDS            HIV-1 gag (fragment): gag protein from human immunodeficiency virus 1; gag
  10936..11169   +  misc_feature   RRE: The Rev response element (RRE) of HIV-1 allows for Rev-dependent mRNA export from the nucleus to the cytoplasm.
  11546..6       +  CDS            Rev (fragment) (across the origin): human immunodeficiency virus 1 (HIV-1) Rev protein; rev; enhances nuclear export of unspliced and incompletely spliced viral mRNAs
>Addgene plasmid #221918 | pHR-IDR1-mCh-Cry2WT-NLS | addgene full sequence | sequence record 437702 | Addgene NGS Result
CGGATCTCGACGGTATCGCCAAATGGCAGTATTCATCCACAATTTTAAAAGAAAAGGGGGGATTGGGGGG
TACAGTGCAGGGGAAAGAATAGTAGACATAATAGCAACAGACATACAAACTAAAGAATTACAAAAACAAA
TTACAAAAATTCAAAATTTTCGGGTTTATTACAGGGACAGCAGAGATCCAGTTTGGATCGATAAGCTTGA
TATCGAATTCCTGCAGCCCCGATAAAATAAAAGATTTTATTTAGTCTCCAGAAAAAGGGGGGAATGAAAG
ACCCCACCTGTAGGTTTGGCAAGCTAGCTGCAGTAACGCCATTTTGCAAGGCATGGAAAAATACCAAACC
AAGAATAGAGAAGTTCAGATCAAGGGCGGGTACATGAAAATAGCTAACGTTGGGCCAAACAGGATATCTG
CGGTGAGCAGTTTCGGCCCCGGCCCGGGGCCAAGAACAGATGGTCACCGCAGTTTCGGCCCCGGCCCGAG
GCCAAGAACAGATGGTCCCCAGATATGGCCCAACCCTCAGCAGTTTCTTAAGACCCATCAGATGTTTCCA
GGCTCCCCCAAGGACCTGAAATGACCCTGCGCCTTATTTGAATTAACCAATCAGCCTGCTTCTCGCTTCT
GTTCGCGCGCTTCTGCTTCCCGAGCTCTATAAAAGAGCTCACAACCCCTCACTCGGCGCGCCAGTCCTCC
GACAGACTGAGTCGCCCGGGGGGGATCTGGAGCTCTCGAGAATTCTCACGGAGCTTCTACGAGGAGGCAG
CGGCTCTAGTATCAACCCAGGAATAGGAAATGTGAGCGCCAGCAGCCCCGTGCAGCAGGGCCTGGGTGGC
CAGGCTCAAGGGCAGCCGAACAGTGCTAACATGGCCAGCCTCAGTGCCATGGGCAAGAGCCCTCTGAGCC
AGGGAGATTCTTCAGCCCCCAGCCTGCCTAAACAGGCAGCCAGCACCTCTGGGCCCACCCCCGCTGCCTC
CCAAGCACTGAATCCGCAAGCACAAAAGCAAGTGGGGCTGGCGACTAGCAGCCCTGCCACGTCACAGACT
GGACCTGGTATCAGTGGAGCAAGGCAGGTGGACAGTGGATCCGGAGCTACCATGGTGTCTAAAGGCGAGG
AGGATAACATGGCTATAATCAAGGAATTTATGAGGTTCAAGGTGCATATGGAGGGATCTGTGAACGGTCA
CGAGTTCGAAATCGAGGGCGAAGGCGAGGGGCGACCCTATGAAGGGACACAGACGGCCAAACTGAAGGTG
ACCAAGGGTGGCCCCCTGCCTTTCGCCTGGGACATCCTGTCACCCCAGTTTATGTACGGCTCTAAGGCTT
ACGTTAAGCACCCTGCCGATATTCCGGACTACTTGAAACTGAGCTTCCCTGAAGGGTTCAAGTGGGAACG
GGTAATGAATTTTGAGGATGGCGGTGTAGTCACAGTTACCCAGGACAGCTCTCTTCAGGACGGAGAATTT
ATCTATAAGGTTAAACTTCGGGGCACTAACTTCCCATCAGACGGCCCCGTGATGCAGAAGAAAACTATGG
GCTGGGAAGCCAGCTCAGAACGCATGTATCCCGAGGACGGAGCACTGAAGGGAGAAATCAAGCAGCGACT
CAAGCTGAAGGATGGGGGACATTATGATGCTGAGGTCAAAACCACCTATAAGGCCAAGAAACCCGTTCAG
CTTCCTGGGGCATACAACGTGAATATCAAACTGGATATTACATCCCATAACGAAGACTATACCATCGTGG
AACAGTACGAGCGGGCCGAGGGCAGACATAGCACAGGGGGCATGGATGAATTGTACAAGGCGGCCACGCG
TATGAAGATGGACAAAAAGACTATAGTTTGGTTTAGAAGAGACCTAAGGATTGAGGATAATCCTGCATTA
GCAGCAGCTGCTCACGAAGGATCTGTTTTTCCTGTCTTCATTTGGTGTCCTGAAGAAGAAGGACAGTTTT
ATCCTGGAAGAGCTTCAAGATGGTGGATGAAACAATCACTTGCTCACTTATCTCAATCCTTGAAGGCTCT
TGGATCTGACCTCACTTTAATCAAAACCCACAACACGATTTCAGCGATCTTGGATTGTATCCGCGTTACC
GGTGCTACAAAAGTCGTCTTTAACCACCTCTATGATCCTGTTTCGTTAGTTCGGGACCATACCGTAAAGG
AGAAGCTGGTGGAACGTGGGATCTCTGTGCAAAGCTACAATGGAGATCTATTGTATGAACCGTGGGAGAT
ATACTGCGAAAAGGGCAAACCTTTTACGAGTTTCAATTCTTACTGGAAGAAATGCTTAGATATGTCGATT
GAATCCGTTATGCTTCCTCCTCCTTGGCGGTTGATGCCAATAACTGCAGCGGCTGAAGCGATTTGGGCGT
GTTCGATTGAAGAACTAGGGCTGGAGAATGAGGCCGAGAAACCGAGCAATGCGTTGTTAACTAGAGCTTG
GTCTCCAGGATGGAGCAATGCTGATAAGTTACTAAATGAGTTCATCGAGAAGCAGTTGATAGATTATGCA
AAGAACAGCAAGAAAGTTGTTGGGAATTCTACTTCACTACTTTCTCCGTATCTCCATTTCGGGGAAATAA
GCGTCAGACACGTTTTCCAGTGTGCCCGGATGAAACAAATTATATGGGCAAGAGATAAGAACAGTGAAGG
AGAAGAAAGTGCAGATCTTTTTCTTAGGGGAATCGGTTTAAGAGAGTATTCTCGGTATATATGTTTCAAC
TTCCCGTTTACTCACGAGCAATCGTTGTTGAGTCATCTTCGGTTTTTCCCTTGGGATGCTGATGTTGATA
AGTTCAAGGCCTGGAGACAAGGCAGGACCGGTTATCCGTTGGTGGATGCCGGAATGAGAGAGCTTTGGGC
TACCGGATGGATGCATAACAGAATAAGAGTGATTGTTTCAAGCTTTGCTGTGAAGTTTCTTCTCCTTCCA
TGGAAATGGGGAATGAAGTATTTCTGGGATACACTTTTGGATGCTGATTTGGAATGTGACATCCTTGGCT
GGCAGTATATCTCTGGGAGTATCCCCGATGGCCACGAGCTTGATCGCTTGGACAATCCCGCGTTACAAGG
CGCCAAATATGACCCAGAAGGTGAGTACATAAGGCAATGGCTTCCCGAGCTTGCGAGATTGCCAACTGAA
TGGATCCATCATCCATGGGACGCTCCTTTAACCGTACTCAAAGCTTCTGGTGTGGAACTCGGAACAAACT
ATGCGAAACCCATTGTAGACATCGACACAGCTCGTGAGCTACTAGCTAAAGCTATTTCAAGAACCCGTGA
AGCACAGATCATGATCGGAGCAGCAGCCCGGGATCCACCGGTCGCCACCGGTTCAGGGAGCGGATCCGGC
TCAGGGAGTGCGGCCGCAACTCCCACCTGCAACATGCGTGACGGAGGCGGTCCAAAAAAGAAGAGAAAGG
TATGACTGAGGCCGCGACTCTAGAGTCGACCTGCAGGCATGCAAGCTTGATATCAAGCTTATCGATAATC
AACCTCTGGATTACAAAATTTGTGAAAGATTGACTGGTATTCTTAACTATGTTGCTCCTTTTACGCTATG
TGGATACGCTGCTTTAATGCCTTTGTATCATGCTATTGCTTCCCGTATGGCTTTCATTTTCTCCTCCTTG
TATAAATCCTGGTTGCTGTCTCTTTATGAGGAGTTGTGGCCCGTTGTCAGGCAACGTGGCGTGGTGTGCA
CTGTGTTTGCTGACGCAACCCCCACTGGTTGGGGCATTGCCACCACCTGTCAGCTCCTTTCCGGGACTTT
CGCTTTCCCCCTCCCTATTGCCACGGCGGAACTCATCGCCGCCTGCCTTGCCCGCTGCTGGACAGGGGCT
CGGCTGTTGGGCACTGACAATTCCGTGGTGTTGTCGGGGAAATCATCGTCCTTTCCTTGGCTGCTCGCCT
GTGTTGCCACCTGGATTCTGCGCGGGACGTCCTTCTGCTACGTCCCTTCGGCCCTCAATCCAGCGGACCT
TCCTTCCCGCGGCCTGCTGCCGGCTCTGCGGCCTCTTCCGCGTCTTCGCCTTCGCCCTCAGACGAGTCGG
ATCTCCCTTTGGGCCGCCTCCCCGCATCGATACCGTCGACCTCGAGGGAATTAATTCGAGCTCGGTACCT
TTAAGACCAATGACTTACAAGGCAGCTGTAGATCTTAGCCACTTTTTAAAAGAAAAGGGGGGACTGGAAG
GGCTAATTCACTCCCAACGAAGACAAGATCTGCTTTTTGCTTGTACTGGGTCTCTCTGGTTAGACCAGAT
CTGAGCCTGGGAGCTCTCTGGCTAACTAGGGAACCCACTGCTTAAGCCTCAATAAAGCTTGCCTTGAGTG
CTTCAAGTAGTGTGTGCCCGTCTGTTGTGTGACTCTGGTAACTAGAGATCCCTCAGACCCTTTTAGTCAG
TGTGGAAAATCTCTAGCAGCATCTAGAATTAATTCCGTGTATTCTATAGTGTCACCTAAATCGTATGTGT
ATGATACATAAGGTTATGTATTAATTGTAGCCGCGTTCTAACGACAATATGTACAAGCCTAATTGTGTAG
CATCTGGCTTACTGAAGCAGACCCTATCATCTCTCTCGTAAACTGCCGTCAGAGTCGGTTTGGTTGGACG
AACCTTCTGAGTTTCTGGTAACGCCGTCCCGCACCCGGAAATGGTCAGCGAACCAATCAGCAGGGTCATC
GCTAGCCAGATCCTCTACGCCGGACGCATCGTGGCCGGCATCACCGGCGCCACAGGTGCGGTTGCTGGCG
CCTATATCGCCGACATCACCGATGGGGAAGATCGGGCTCGCCACTTCGGGCTCATGAGCGCTTGTTTCGG
CGTGGGTATGGTGGCAGGCCCCGTGGCCGGGGGACTGTTGGGCGCCATCTCCTTGCATGCACCATTCCTT
GCGGCGGCGGTGCTCAACGGCCTCAACCTACTACTGGGCTGCTTCCTAATGCAGGAGTCGCATAAGGGAG
AGCGTCGAATGGTGCACTCTCAGTACAATCTGCTCTGATGCCGCATAGTTAAGCCAGCCCCGACACCCGC
CAACACCCGCTGACGCGCCCTGACGGGCTTGTCTGCTCCCGGCATCCGCTTACAGACAAGCTGTGACCGT
CTCCGGGAGCTGCATGTGTCAGAGGTTTTCACCGTCATCACCGAAACGCGCGAGACGAAAGGGCCTCGTG
ATACGCCTATTTTTATAGGTTAATGTCATGATAATAATGGTTTCTTAGACGTCAGGTGGCACTTTTCGGG
GAAATGTGCGCGGAACCCCTATTTGTTTATTTTTCTAAATACATTCAAATATGTATCCGCTCATGAGACA
ATAACCCTGATAAATGCTTCAATAATATTGAAAAAGGAAGAGTATGAGTATTCAACATTTCCGTGTCGCC
CTTATTCCCTTTTTTGCGGCATTTTGCCTTCCTGTTTTTGCTCACCCAGAAACGCTGGTGAAAGTAAAAG
ATGCTGAAGATCAGTTGGGTGCACGAGTGGGTTACATCGAACTGGATCTCAACAGCGGTAAGATCCTTGA
GAGTTTTCGCCCCGAAGAACGTTTTCCAATGATGAGCACTTTTAAAGTTCTGCTATGTGGCGCGGTATTA
TCCCGTATTGACGCCGGGCAAGAGCAACTCGGTCGCCGCATACACTATTCTCAGAATGACTTGGTTGAGT
ACTCACCAGTCACAGAAAAGCATCTTACGGATGGCATGACAGTAAGAGAATTATGCAGTGCTGCCATAAC
CATGAGTGATAACACTGCGGCCAACTTACTTCTGACAACGATCGGAGGACCGAAGGAGCTAACCGCTTTT
TTGCACAACATGGGGGATCATGTAACTCGCCTTGATCGTTGGGAACCGGAGCTGAATGAAGCCATACCAA
ACGACGAGCGTGACACCACGATGCCTGTAGCAATGGCAACAACGTTGCGCAAACTATTAACTGGCGAACT
ACTTACTCTAGCTTCCCGGCAACAATTAATAGACTGGATGGAGGCGGATAAAGTTGCAGGACCACTTCTG
CGCTCGGCCCTTCCGGCTGGCTGGTTTATTGCTGATAAATCTGGAGCCGGTGAGCGTGGGTCTCGCGGTA
TCATTGCAGCACTGGGGCCAGATGGTAAGCCCTCCCGTATCGTAGTTATCTACACGACGGGGAGTCAGGC
AACTATGGATGAACGAAATAGACAGATCGCTGAGATAGGTGCCTCACTGATTAAGCATTGGTAACTGTCA
GACCAAGTTTACTCATATATACTTTAGATTGATTTAAAACTTCATTTTTAATTTAAAAGGATCTAGGTGA
AGATCCTTTTTGATAATCTCATGACCAAAATCCCTTAACGTGAGTTTTCGTTCCACTGAGCGTCAGACCC
CGTAGAAAAGATCAAAGGATCTTCTTGAGATCCTTTTTTTCTGCGCGTAATCTGCTGCTTGCAAACAAAA
AAACCACCGCTACCAGCGGTGGTTTGTTTGCCGGATCAAGAGCTACCAACTCTTTTTCCGAAGGTAACTG
GCTTCAGCAGAGCGCAGATACCAAATACTGTTCTTCTAGTGTAGCCGTAGTTAGGCCACCACTTCAAGAA
CTCTGTAGCACCGCCTACATACCTCGCTCTGCTAATCCTGTTACCAGTGGCTGCTGCCAGTGGCGATAAG
TCGTGTCTTACCGGGTTGGACTCAAGACGATAGTTACCGGATAAGGCGCAGCGGTCGGGCTGAACGGGGG
GTTCGTGCACACAGCCCAGCTTGGAGCGAACGACCTACACCGAACTGAGATACCTACAGCGTGAGCTATG
AGAAAGCGCCACGCTTCCCGAAGGGAGAAAGGCGGACAGGTATCCGGTAAGCGGCAGGGTCGGAACAGGA
GAGCGCACGAGGGAGCTTCCAGGGGGAAACGCCTGGTATCTTTATAGTCCTGTCGGGTTTCGCCACCTCT
GACTTGAGCGTCGATTTTTGTGATGCTCGTCAGGGGGGCGGAGCCTATGGAAAAACGCCAGCAACGCGGC
CTTTTTACGGTTCCTGGCCTTTTGCTGGCCTTTTGCTCACATGTTCTTTCCTGCGTTATCCCCTGATTCT
GTGGATAACCGTATTACCGCCTTTGAGTGAGCTGATACCGCTCGCCGCAGCCGAACGACCGAGCGCAGCG
AGTCAGTGAGCGAGGAAGCGGAAGAGCGCCCAATACGCAAACCGCCTCTCCCCGCGCGTTGGCCGATTCA
TTAATGCAGCTGTGGAATGTGTGTCAGTTAGGGTGTGGAAAGTCCCCAGGCTCCCCAGCAGGCAGAAGTA
TGCAAAGCATGCATCTCAATTAGTCAGCAACCAGGTGTGGAAAGTCCCCAGGCTCCCCAGCAGGCAGAAG
TATGCAAAGCATGCATCTCAATTAGTCAGCAACCATAGTCCCGCCCCTAACTCCGCCCATCCCGCCCCTA
ACTCCGCCCAGTTCCGCCCATTCTCCGCCCCATGGCTGACTAATTTTTTTTATTTATGCAGAGGCCGAGG
CCGCCTCGGCCTCTGAGCTATTCCAGAAGTAGTGAGGAGGCTTTTTTGGAGGCCTAGGCTTTTGCAAAAA
GCTTGGACACAAGACAGGCTTGCGAGATATGTTTGAGAATACCACTTTATCCCGCGTCAGGGAGAGGCAG
TGCGTAAAAAGACGCGGACTCATGTGAAATACTGGTTTTTAGTGCGCCAGATCTCTATAATCTCGCGCAA
CCTATTTTCCCCTCGAACACTTTTTAAGCCGTAGATAAACAGGCTGGGACACTTCACATGAGCGAAAAAT
ACATCGTCACCTGGGACATGTTGCAGATCCATGCACGTAAACTCGCAAGCCGACTGATGCCTTCTGAACA
ATGGAAAGGCATTATTGCCGTAAGCCGTGGCGGTCTGTACCGGGTGCGTTACTGGCGCGTGAACTGGGTA
TTCGTCATGTCGATACCGTTTGTATTTCCAGCTACGATCACGACAACCAGCGCGAGCTTAAAGTGCTGAA
ACGCGCAGAAGGCGATGGCGAAGGCTTCATCGTTATTGATGACCTGGTGGATACCGGTGGTACTGCGGTT
GCGATTCGTGAAATGTATCCAAAAGCGCACTTTGTCACCATCTTCGCAAAACCGGCTGGTCGTCCGCTGG
TTGATGACTATGTTGTTGATATCCCGCAAGATACCTGGATTGAACAGCCGTGGGATATGGGCGTCGTATT
CGTCCCGCCAATCTCCGGTCGCTAATCTTTTCAACGCCTGGCACTGCCGGGCGTTGTTCTTTTTAACTTC
AGGCGGGTTACAATAGTTTCCAGTAAGTATTCTGGAGGCTGCATCCATGACACAGGCAAACCTGAGCGAA
ACCCTGTTCAAACCCCGCTTTAAACATCCTGAAACCTCGACGCTAGTCCGCCGCTTTAATCACGGCGCAC
AACCGCCTGTGCAGTCGGCCCTTGATGGTAAAACCATCCCTCACTGGTATCGCATGATTAACCGTCTGAT
GTGGATCTGGCGCGGCATTGACCCACGCGAAATCCTCGACGTCCAGGCACGTATTGTGATGAGCGATGCC
GAACGTACCGACGATGATTTATACGATACGGTGATTGGCTACCGTGGCGGCAACTGGATTTATGAGTGGG
CCCCGGATCTTTGTGAAGGAACCTTACTTCTGTGGTGTGACATAATTGGACAAACTACCTACAGAGATTT
AAAGCTCTAAGGTAAATATAAAATTTTTAAGTGTATAATGTGTTAAACTACTGATTCTAATTGTTTGTGT
ATTTTAGATTCCAACCTATGGAACTGATGAATGGGAGCAGTGGTGGAATGCCTTTAATGAGGAAAACCTG
TTTTGCTCAGAAGAAATGCCATCTAGTGATGATGAGGCTACTGCTGACTCTCAACATTCTACTCCTCCAA
AAAAGAAGAGAAAGGTAGAAGACCCCAAGGACTTTCCTTCAGAATTGCTAAGTTTTTTGAGTCATGCTGT
GTTTAGTAATAGAACTCTTGCTTGCTTTGCTATTTACACCACAAAGGAAAAAGCTGCACTGCTATACAAG
AAAATTATGGAAAAATATTCTGTAACCTTTATAAGTAGGCATAACAGTTATAATCATAACATACTGTTTT
TTCTTACTCCACACAGGCATAGAGTGTCTGCTATTAATAACTATGCTCAAAAATTGTGTACCTTTAGCTT
TTTAATTTGTAAAGGGGTTAATAAGGAATATTTGATGTATAGTGCCTTGACTAGAGATCATAATCAGCCA
TACCACATTTGTAGAGGTTTTACTTGCTTTAAAAAACCTCCCACACCTCCCCCTGAACCTGAAACATAAA
ATGAATGCAATTGTTGTTGTTAACTTGTTTATTGCAGCTTATAATGGTTACAAATAAAGCAATAGCATCA
CAAATTTCACAAATAAAGCATTTTTTTCACTGCATTCTAGTTGTGGTTTGTCCAAACTCATCAATGTATC
TTATCATGTCTGGATCAACTGGATAACTCAAGCTAACCAAAATCATCCCAAACTTCCCACCCCATACCCT
ATTACCACTGCCAATTACCTGTGGTTTCATTTACTCTAAACCTGTGATTCCTCTGAATTATTTTCATTTT
AAAGAAATTGTATTTGTTAAATATGTACTACAAACTTAGTAGTTGGAAGGGCTAATTCACTCCCAAAGAA
GACAAGATATCCTTGATCTGTGGATCTACCACACACAAGGCTACTTCCCTGATTAGCAGAACTACACACC
AGGGCCAGGGGTCAGATATCCACTGACCTTTGGATGGTGCTACAAGCTAGTACCAGTTGAGCCAGATAAG
GTAGAAGAGGCCAATAAAGGAGAGAACACCAGCTTGTTACACCCTGTGAGCCTGCATGGGATGGATGACC
CGGAGAGAGAAGTGTTAGAGTGGAGGTTTGACAGCCGCCTAGCATTTCATCACGTGGCCCGAGAGCTGCA
TCCGGAGTACTTCAAGAACTGCTGATATCGAGCTTGCTACAAGGGACTTTCCGCTGGGGACTTTCCAGGG
AGGCGTGGCCTGGGCGGGACTGGGGAGTGGCGAGCCCTCAGATCCTGCATATAAGCAGCTGCTTTTTGCC
TGTACTGGGTCTCTCTGGTTAGACCAGATCTGAGCCTGGGAGCTCTCTGGCTAACTAGGGAACCCACTGC
TTAAGCCTCAATAAAGCTTGCCTTGAGTGCTTCAAGTAGTGTGTGCCCGTCTGTTGTGTGACTCTGGTAA
CTAGAGATCCCTCAGACCCTTTTAGTCAGTGTGGAAAATCTCTAGCAGTGGCGCCCGAACAGGGACTTGA
AAGCGAAAGGGAAACCAGAGGAGCTCTCTCGACGCAGGACTCGGCTTGCTGAAGCGCGCACGGCAAGAGG
CGAGGGGCGGCGACTGGTGAGTACGCCAAAAATTTTGACTAGCGGAGGCTAGAAGGAGAGAGATGGGTGC
GAGAGCGTCAGTATTAAGCGGGGGAGAATTAGATCGCGATGGGAAAAAATTCGGTTAAGGCCAGGGGGAA
AGAAAAAATATAAATTAAAACATATAGTATGGGCAAGCAGGGAGCTAGAACGATTCGCAGTTAATCCTGG
CCTGTTAGAAACATCAGAAGGCTGTAGACAAATACTGGGACAGCTACAACCATCCCTTCAGACAGGATCA
GAAGAACTTAGATCATTATATAATACAGTAGCAACCCTCTATTGTGTGCATCAAAGGATAGAGATAAAAG
ACACCAAGGAAGCTTTAGACAAGATAGAGGAAGAGCAAAACAAAAGTAAGACCACCGCACAGCAAGCGGC
CGGCCGCTGATCTTCAGACCTGGAGGAGGAGATATGAGGGACAATTGGAGAAGTGAATTATATAAATATA
AAGTAGTAAAAATTGAACCATTAGGAGTAGCACCCACCAAGGCAAAGAGAAGAGTGGTGCAGAGAGAAAA
AAGAGCAGTGGGAATAGGAGCTTTGTTCCTTGGGTTCTTGGGAGCAGCAGGAAGCACTATGGGCGCAGCG
TCAATGACGCTGACGGTACAGGCCAGACAATTATTGTCTGGTATAGTGCAGCAGCAGAACAATTTGCTGA
GGGCTATTGAGGCGCAACAGCATCTGTTGCAACTCACAGTCTGGGGCATCAAGCAGCTCCAGGCAAGAAT
CCTGGCTGTGGAAAGATACCTAAAGGATCAACAGCTCCTGGGGATTTGGGGTTGCTCTGGAAAACTCATT
TGCACCACTGCTGTGCCTTGGAATGCTAGTTGGAGTAATAAATCTCTGGAACAGATTTGGAATCACACGA
CCTGGATGGAGTGGGACAGAGAAATTAACAATTACACAAGCTTAATACACTCCTTAATTGAAGAATCGCA
AAACCAGCAAGAAAAGAATGAACAAGAATTATTGGAATTAGATAAATGGGCAAGTTTGTGGAATTGGTTT
AACATAACAAATTGGCTGTGGTATATAAAATTATTCATAATGATAGTAGGAGGCTTGGTAGGTTTAAGAA
TAGTTTTTGCTGTACTTTCTATAGTGAATAGAGTTAGGCAGGGATATTCACCATTATCGTTTCAGACCCA
CCTCCCAACCCCGAGGGGACCCGACAGGCCCGAAGGAATAGAAGAAGAAGGTGGAGAGAGAGACAGAGAC
AGATCCATTCGATTAGTGAA
